Addgene plasmid #86650: beta4-nAChR shRNA (Beta-4.3)
Purpose: expression of shRNA targeting CHRNB4
Depositing lab: Jaime Modiano. Depositing organization: University of Colorado Denver and Anschutz Medical Campus. Publication: Nicotine-mediated signals modulate cell death and survival of T lymphocytes. Oloris SC, Frazer-Abel AA, Jubala CM, Fosmire SP, Helm KM, Robinson SR, Korpela DM, Duckett MM, Baksh S, Modiano JF. Toxicol Appl Pharmacol. 2010 Feb 1;242(3):299-309. doi: 10.1016/j.taap.2009.10.020. Epub 2009 Nov 4. PubMed 19896492.
Backbone
  Vector backbone: pSuper
  Vector type: Mammalian Expression, RNAi
Growth in bacteria
  Bacterial resistance: Ampicillin, 100 μg/mL
  Growth temperature: 37°C
  Growth strain: DH5alpha
  Copy number: Unknown
Gene/Insert
  Gene/Insert name: CHRNB4 (beta4-nAChR)
  gRNA/shRNA sequence: TGTCTGGCTGAAACAGGAAT
  Species: H. sapiens (human)
  Entrez Gene: CHRNB4
  Promoter: H1
  Cloning method: Unknown
  Sequencing primers: 5′ T7
Terms and licenses: Academic/Nonprofit Terms; Industry Terms: Not Available to Industry
How to cite: beta4-nAChR shRNA (Beta-4.3) was a gift from Jaime Modiano (Addgene plasmid # 86650 ; http://n2t.net/addgene:86650 ; RRID:Addgene_86650)
