[The description below was written by a language model from this plasmid's Addgene catalogue record and pLannotate feature annotations shown in this document.]
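Description:
beta4-nAChR shRNA (Beta-4.3) is a mammalian RNA interference plasmid built on the pSuper backbone, designed to knock down human CHRNB4, the gene encoding the beta-4 subunit of the nicotinic acetylcholine receptor. The payload is a short hairpin cassette placed directly downstream of the human H1 RNA promoter, an RNA polymerase III promoter well suited to producing small, defined transcripts. Once transcribed in mammalian cells, the hairpin is processed by the endogenous RNAi machinery into a small interfering RNA that targets the CHRNB4 message. The hairpin itself is not annotated in the feature table, but the unannotated gap between the H1 promoter and the adjacent polylinker fragment is where it would be expected to sit.

The rest of the plasmid reflects the pBluescript ancestry of pSuper. It has a high-copy ColE1/pUC-type origin and a β-lactamase gene for propagation and ampicillin selection in E. coli. It also carries an f1 phage origin, flanking T7 and T3 promoters, split multiple cloning site fragments, and remnants of lacZα and the lac regulatory region. Although the catalogue fields list no mammalian selection marker, the sequenced record contains a puromycin N-acetyltransferase gene driven by the mouse PGK promoter. This indicates a puromycin-selectable version of the backbone that should allow enrichment or stable selection of transfected cells. There are no viral packaging elements, so delivery is by transfection. The associated work concerned nicotine-mediated signalling in T lymphocyte death and survival, which is consistent with use of this construct to test the contribution of beta-4-containing receptors. The "4.3" in the name suggests it is one of several hairpins against this target, though the record does not say so.
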