Features (pLannotate 1.2.2; 16 found; start..end, strand, type, name):
      1..215     +  promoter       H1 promoter: human H1 RNA promoter
    276..317     +  misc_feature   MCS (fragment): pBluescript multiple cloning site
    329..347     -  promoter       T3 promoter: promoter for bacteriophage T3 RNA polymerase
    392..408     -  protein_bind   lac operator: The lac repressor binds to the lac operator to inhibit transcription in E. coli. This inhibition can be relieved by adding lactose or isopropyl-β-D-thiogalactopyranoside (IPTG). lac repressor encoded by lacI
    416..446     -  promoter       lac promoter: promoter for the E. coli lac operon
    461..482     -  protein_bind   CAP binding site: CAP binding activates transcription in the presence of cAMP. E. coli catabolite activator protein
    495..587     -  CDS            lacI (fragment): lac repressor; lacI; The lac repressor binds to the lac operator to inhibit transcription in E. coli. This inhibition can be relieved by adding lactose or isopropyl-β-D-thiogalactopyranoside (IPTG).
    770..1358    -  rep_origin     ori: high-copy-number ColE1/pMB1/pBR322/pUC origin of replication
   1529..2389    -  CDS            AmpR: β-lactamase; bla; confers resistance to ampicillin, carbenicillin, and related antibiotics
   2390..2494    -  promoter       AmpR promoter: bla
   2547..2975    -  rep_origin     f1 ori (sequence partly withheld): f1 bacteriophage origin of replication; arrow indicates direction of (+) strand synthesis
   2980..3137    -  CDS            lacZα (fragment): LacZα fragment of β-galactosidase; lacZ fragment
   3140..3158    +  promoter       T7 promoter: promoter for bacteriophage T7 RNA polymerase
   3167..3219    +  misc_feature   MCS (fragment): pBluescript multiple cloning site
   3270..3869    -  CDS            PuroR: puromycin N-acetyltransferase; pac from Streptomyces alboniger; confers resistance to puromycin
   3894..4393    -  promoter       PGK promoter: mouse phosphoglycerate kinase 1 promoter
>Addgene plasmid #86650 | beta4-nAChR shRNA (Beta-4.3) | addgene full sequence | sequence record 180130 | Addgene NGS Result
GAACGCTGACGTCATCAACCCGCTCCAAGGAATCGCGGGCCCAGTGTCACTAGGCGGGAACACCCAGCGC
GCGTGCGCCCTGGCAGGAAGATGGCTGTGAGGGACAGGGGAGTGGCGCCCTGCAATATTTGCATGTCGCT
ATGTGTTCTGGGAAATCACCATAAACGTGAAATGTCTTTGGATTTGGGAATCTTATAAGTTCTGTATGAG
ACCACAGATCCCCTTGGCTGAAACAGGATTCAAGAGATTCCTGTTTCAGCCAGACATTTTTGGAAAAGCT
TATCGATACCGTCGACCTCGAGGGGGGGCCCGGTACCAGCTTTTGTTCCCTTTAGTGAGGGTTAATTTCG
AGCTTGGCGTAATCATGGTCATAGCTGTTTCCTGTGTGAAATTGTTATCCGCTCACAATTCCACACAACA
TACGAGCCGGAAGCATAAAGTGTAAAGCCTGGGGTGCCTAATGAGTGAGCTAACTCACATTAATTGCGTT
GCGCTCACTGCCCGCTTTCCAGTCGGGAAACCTGTCGTGCCAGCTGCATTAATGAATCGGCCAACGCGCG
GGGAGAGGCGGTTTGCGTATTGGGCGCTCTTCCGCTTCCTCGCTCACTGACTCGCTGCGCTCGGTCGTTC
GGCTGCGGCGAGCGGTATCAGCTCACTCAAAGGCGGTAATACGGTTATCCACAGAATCAGGGGATAACGC
AGGAAAGAACATGTGAGCAAAAGGCCAGCAAAAGGCCAGGAACCGTAAAAAGGCCGCGTTGCTGGCGTTT
TTCCATAGGCTCCGCCCCCCTGACGAGCATCACAAAAATCGACGCTCAAGTCAGAGGTGGCGAAACCCGA
CAGGACTATAAAGATACCAGGCGTTTCCCCCTGGAAGCTCCCTCGTGCGCTCTCCTGTTCCGACCCTGCC
GCTTACCGGATACCTGTCCGCCTTTCTCCCTTCGGGAAGCGTGGCGCTTTCTCATAGCTCACGCTGTAGG
TATCTCAGTTCGGTGTAGGTCGTTCGCTCCAAGCTGGGCTGTGTGCACGAACCCCCCGTTCAGCCCGACC
GCTGCGCCTTATCCGGTAACTATCGTCTTGAGTCCAACCCGGTAAGACACGACTTATCGCCACTGGCAGC
AGCCACTGGTAACAGGATTAGCAGAGCGAGGTATGTAGGCGGTGCTACAGAGTTCTTGAAGTGGTGGCCT
AACTACGGCTACACTAGAAGAACAGTATTTGGTATCTGCGCTCTGCTGAAGCCAGTTACCTTCGGAAAAA
GAGTTGGTAGCTCTTGATCCGGCAAACAAACCACCGCTGGTAGCGGTGGTTTTTTTGTTTGCAAGCAGCA
GATTACGCGCAGAAAAAAAGGATCTCAAGAAGATCCTTTGATCTTTTCTACGGGGTCTGACGCTCAGTGG
AACGAAAACTCACGTTAAGGGATTTTGGTCATGAGATTATCAAAAAGGATCTTCACCTAGATCCTTTTAA
ATTAAAAATGAAGTTTTAAATCAATCTAAAGTATATATGAGTAAACTTGGTCTGACAGTTACCAATGCTT
AATCAGTGAGGCACCTATCTCAGCGATCTGTCTATTTCGTTCATCCATAGTTGCCTGACTCCCCGTCGTG
TAGATAACTACGATACGGGAGGGCTTACCATCTGGCCCCAGTGCTGCAATGATACCGCGAGACCCACGCT
CACCGGCTCCAGATTTATCAGCAATAAACCAGCCAGCCGGAAGGGCCGAGCGCAGAAGTGGTCCTGCAAC
TTTATCCGCCTCCATCCAGTCTATTAATTGTTGCCGGGAAGCTAGAGTAAGTAGTTCGCCAGTTAATAGT
TTGCGCAACGTTGTTGCCATTGCTACAGGCATCGTGGTGTCACGCTCGTCGTTTGGTATGGCTTCATTCA
GCTCCGGTTCCCAACGATCAAGGCGAGTTACATGATCCCCCATGTTGTGCAAAAAAGCGGTTAGCTCCTT
CGGTCCTCCGATCGTTGTCAGAAGTAAGTTGGCCGCAGTGTTATCACTCATGGTTATGGCAGCACTGCAT
AATTCTCTTACTGTCATGCCATCCGTAAGATGCTTTTCTGTGACTGGTGAGTACTCAACCAAGTCATTCT
GAGAATAGTGTATGCGGCGACCGAGTTGCTCTTGCCCGGCGTCAATACGGGATAATACCGCGCCACATAG
CAGAACTTTAAAAGTGCTCATCATTGGAAAACGTTCTTCGGGGCGAAAACTCTCAAGGATCTTACCGCTG
TTGAGATCCAGTTCGATGTAACCCACTCGTGCACCCAACTGATCTTCAGCATCTTTTACTTTCACCAGCG
TTTCTGGGTGAGCAAAAACAGGAAGGCAAAATGCCGCAAAAAAGGGAATAAGGGCGACACGGAAATGTTG
AATACTCATACTCTTCCTTTTTCAATATTATTGAAGCATTTATCAGGGTTATTGTCTCATGAGCGGATAC
ATATTTGAATGTATTTAGAAAAATAAACAAATAGGGGTTCCGCGCACATTTCCCCGAAAAGTGCCACCTA
AATTGTAAGCGTTAATATTTTGTTAAAATTCGCGTTAAATTTTTGTTAAATCAGCTCATTTTTTAACCAA
TAGGCCGAAATCGGCAAAATCCCTTATAAATCAAAAGAATAGACCGAGATAGGGT
[37 nt withheld, positions 2646-2682]
AAAGAACGTGGACTCCAACGTCAAAGG
[49 nt withheld, positions 2710-2758]
T
[91 nt withheld, positions 2760-2850]
G
[124 nt withheld, positions 2852-2975]
CCCATTCGCCATTCAGGCTGCGCAACTGTTGGGAAGGGCGATCGGTGCGGGCCTCTTCGCTATTACGCCA
GCTGGCGAAAGGGGGATGTGCTGCAAGGCGATTAAGTTGGGTAACGCCAGGGTTTTCCCAGTCACGACGT
TGTAAAACGACGGCCAGTGAATTGTAATACGACTCACTATAGGGCGAATTGGAGCTCCACCGCGGTGGCG
GCCGCTCTAGAACTAGTGGATCCCCCGGGCTGCATGGGGTCGTGCGCTCCTTTCGGTCGGGCGCTGCGGG
TCGTGGGGCGGGCGTCAGGCACCGGGCTTGCGGGTCATGCACCAGGTGCGCGGTCCTTCGGGCACCTCGA
CGTCGGCGGTGACGGTGAAGCCGAGCCGCTCGTAGAAGGGGAGGTTGCGGGGCGCGGAGGTCTCCAGGAA
GGCGGGCACCCCGGCGCGCTCGGCCGCCTCCACTCCGGGGAGCACGACGGCGCTGCCCAGACCCTTGCCC
TGGTGGTCGGGCGAGACGCCGACGGTGGCCAGGAACCACGCGGGCTCCTTGGGCCGGTGCGGCGCCAGGA
GGCCTTCCATCTGTTGCTGCGCGGCCAGCCGGGAACCGCTCAACTCGGCCATGCGCGGGCCGATCTCGGC
GAACACCGCCCCCGCTTCGACGCTCTCCGGCGTGGTCCAGACCGCCACCGCGGCGCCGTCGTCCGCGACC
CACACCTTGCCGATGTCGAGCCCGACGCGCGTGAGGAAGAGTTCTTGCAGCTCGGTGACCCGCTCGATGT
GGCGGTCCGGATCGACGGTGTGGCGCGTGGCGGGGTAGTCGGCGAACGCGGCGGCGAGGGTGCGTACGGC
CCTGGGGACGTCGTCGCGGGTGGCGAGGCGCACCGTGGGCTTGTACTCGGTCATGGTAAGCTAGCTTGGG
CTGCAGGTCGAAAGGCCCGGAGATGAGGAAGAGGAGAACAGCGCGGCAGACGTGCGCTTTTGAAGCGTGC
AGAATGCCGGGCCTCCGGAGGACCTTCGGGCGCCCGCCCCGCCCCTGAGCCCGCCCCTGAGCCCGCCCCC
GGACCCACCCCTTCCCAGCCTCTGAGCCCAGAAAGCGAAGGAGCAAAGCTGCTATTGGCCGCTGCCCCAA
AGGCCTACCCGCTTCCATTGCTCAGCGGTGCTGTCCATCTGCACGAGACTAGTGAGACGTGCTACTTCCA
TTTGTCACGTCCTGCACGACGCGAGCTGCGGGGCGGGGGGGAACTTCCTGACTAGGGGAGGAGTAGAAGG
TGGCGCGAAGGGGCCACCAAAGAACGGAGCCGGTTGGCGCCTACCGGTGGATGTGGAATGTGTGCGAGGC
CAGAGGCCACTTGTGTAGCGCCAAGTGCCCAGCGGGGCTGCTAAAGCGCATGCTCCAGACTGCCTTGGGA
AAAGCGCCTCCCCTACCCGGTAGAATTC
